>Addgene plasmid #186937 | px459-Flag-Mcm2 targeting sgRNA | addgene full sequence | sequence record 368921 | Addgene NGS Result
GAGGGCCTATTTCCCATGATTCCTTCATATTTGCATATACGATACAAGGCTGTTAGAGAGATAATTGGAA
TTAATTTGACTGTAAACACAAAGATATTAGTACAAAATACGTGACGTAGAAAGTAATAATTTCTTGGGTA
GTTTGCAGTTTTAAAATTATGTTTTAAAATGGACTATCATATGCTTACCGTAACTTGAAAGTATTTCGAT
TTCTTGGCTTTATATATCTTGTGGAAAGGACGAAACACCGCGGTGGAGCTAGCGCAGACAGTTTTAGAGC
TAGAAATAGCAAGTTAAAATAAGGCTAGTCCGTTATCAACTTGAAAAAGTGGCACCGAGTCGGTGCTTTT
TTGTTTTAGAGCTAGAAATAGCAAGTTAAAATAAGGCTAGTCCGTTTTTAGCGCGTGCGCCAATTCTGCA
GACAAATGGCTCTAGAGGTACCCGTTACATAACTTACGGTAAATGGCCCGCCTGGCTGACCGCCCAACGA
CCCCCGCCCATTGACGTCAATAGTAACGCCAATAGGGACTTTCCATTGACGTCAATGGGTGGAGTATTTA
CGGTAAACTGCCCACTTGGCAGTACATCAAGTGTATCATATGCCAAGTACGCCCCCTATTGACGTCAATG
ACGGTAAATGGCCCGCCTGGCATTGTGCCCAGTACATGACCTTATGGGACTTTCCTACTTGGCAGTACAT
CTACGTATTAGTCATCGCTATTACCATGGTCGAGGTGAGCCCCACGTTCTGCTTCACTCTCCCCATCTCC
CCCCCCTCCCCACCCCCAATTTTGTATTTATTTATTTTTTAATTATTTTGTGCAGCGATGGGGGCGGGGG
GGGGGGGGGGGCGCGCGCCRGGGGGGGGGGGGGGGGGGGGGGGGGGGGGGGGGGSGRGGSGGRGRGGKGS
GGCGGCAGCCAATCAGAGCGGCGCGCTCCGAAAGTTTCCTTTTATGGCGAGGCGGCGGCGGCGGCGGCCC
TATAAAAAGCGAAGCGCGCGGCGGGCGGGAGTCGCTGCGCGCTGCCTTCGCCCCGTGCCCCGCTCCGCCG
CCGCCTCGCGCCGCCCGCCCCGGCTCTGACTGACCGCGTTACTCCCACAGGTGAGCGGGCGGGACGGCCC
TTCTCCTCCGGGCTGTAATTAGCTGAGCAAGAGGTAAGGGTTTAAGGGATGGTTGGTTGGTGGGGTATTA
ATGTTTAATTACCTGGAGCACCTGCCTGAAATCACTTTTTTTCAGGTTGGACCGGTGCCACCATGGACTA
TAAGGACCACGACGGAGACTACAAGGATCATGATATTGATTACAAAGACGATGACGATAAGATGGCCCCA
AAGAAGAAGCGGAAGGTCGGTATCCACGGAGTCCCAGCAGCCGACAAGAAGTACAGCATCGGCCTGGACA
TCGGCACCAACTCTGTGGGCTGGGCCGTGATCACCGACGAGTACAAGGTGCCCAGCAAGAAATTCAAGGT
GCTGGGCAACACCGACCGGCACAGCATCAAGAAGAACCTGATCGGAGCCCTGCTGTTCGACAGCGGCGAA
ACAGCCGAGGCCACCCGGCTGAAGAGAACCGCCAGAAGAAGATACACCAGACGGAAGAACCGGATCTGCT
ATCTGCAAGAGATCTTCAGCAACGAGATGGCCAAGGTGGACGACAGCTTCTTCCACAGACTGGAAGAGTC
CTTCCTGGTGGAAGAGGATAAGAAGCACGAGCGGCACCCCATCTTCGGCAACATCGTGGACGAGGTGGCC
TACCACGAGAAGTACCCCACCATCTACCACCTGAGAAAGAAACTGGTGGACAGCACCGACAAGGCCGACC
TGCGGCTGATCTATCTGGCCCTGGCCCACATGATCAAGTTCCGGGGCCACTTCCTGATCGAGGGCGACCT
GAACCCCGACAACAGCGACGTGGACAAGCTGTTCATCCAGCTGGTGCAGACCTACAACCAGCTGTTCGAG
GAAAACCCCATCAACGCCAGCGGCGTGGACGCCAAGGCCATCCTGTCTGCCAGACTGAGCAAGAGCAGAC
GGCTGGAAAATCTGATCGCCCAGCTGCCCGGCGAGAAGAAGAATGGCCTGTTCGGAAACCTGATTGCCCT
GAGCCTGGGCCTGACCCCCAACTTCAAGAGCAACTTCGACCTGGCCGAGGATGCCAAACTGCAGCTGAGC
AAGGACACCTACGACGACGACCTGGACAACCTGCTGGCCCAGATCGGCGACCAGTACGCCGACCTGTTTC
TGGCCGCCAAGAACCTGTCCGACGCCATCCTGCTGAGCGACATCCTGAGAGTGAACACCGAGATCACCAA
GGCCCCCCTGAGCGCCTCTATGATCAAGAGATACGACGAGCACCACCAGGACCTGACCCTGCTGAAAGCT
CTCGTGCGGCAGCAGCTGCCTGAGAAGTACAAAGAGATTTTCTTCGACCAGAGCAAGAACGGCTACGCCG
GCTACATTGACGGCGGAGCCAGCCAGGAAGAGTTCTACAAGTTCATCAAGCCCATCCTGGAAAAGATGGA
CGGCACCGAGGAACTGCTCGTGAAGCTGAACAGAGAGGACCTGCTGCGGAAGCAGCGGACCTTCGACAAC
GGCAGCATCCCCCACCAGATCCACCTGGGAGAGCTGCACGCCATTCTGCGGCGGCAGGAAGATTTTTACC
CATTCCTGAAGGACAACCGGGAAAAGATCGAGAAGATCCTGACCTTCCGCATCCCCTACTACGTGGGCCC
TCTGGCCAGGGGAAACAGCAGATTCGCCTGGATGACCAGAAAGAGCGAGGAAACCATCACCCCCTGGAAC
TTCGAGGAAGTGGTGGACAAGGGCGCTTCCGCCCAGAGCTTCATCGAGCGGATGACCAACTTCGATAAGA
ACCTGCCCAACGAGAAGGTGCTGCCCAAGCACAGCCTGCTGTACGAGTACTTCACCGTGTATAACGAGCT
GACCAAAGTGAAATACGTGACCGAGGGAATGAGAAAGCCCGCCTTCCTGAGCGGCGAGCAGAAAAAGGCC
ATCGTGGACCTGCTGTTCAAGACCAACCGGAAAGTGACCGTGAAGCAGCTGAAAGAGGACTACTTCAAGA
AAATCGAGTGCTTCGACTCCGTGGAAATCTCCGGCGTGGAAGATCGGTTCAACGCCTCCCTGGGCACATA
CCACGATCTGCTGAAAATTATCAAGGACAAGGACTTCCTGGACAATGAGGAAAACGAGGACATTCTGGAA
GATATCGTGCTGACCCTGACACTGTTTGAGGACAGAGAGATGATCGAGGAACGGCTGAAAACCTATGCCC
ACCTGTTCGACGACAAAGTGATGAAGCAGCTGAAGCGGCGGAGATACACCGGCTGGGGCAGGCTGAGCCG
GAAGCTGATCAACGGCATCCGGGACAAGCAGTCCGGCAAGACAATCCTGGATTTCCTGAAGTCCGACGGC
TTCGCCAACAGAAACTTCATGCAGCTGATCCACGACGACAGCCTGACCTTTAAAGAGGACATCCAGAAAG
CCCAGGTGTCCGGCCAGGGCGATAGCCTGCACGAGCACATTGCCAATCTGGCCGGCAGCCCCGCCATTAA
GAAGGGCATCCTGCAGACAGTGAAGGTGGTGGACGAGCTCGTGAAAGTGATGGGCCGGCACAAGCCCGAG
AACATCGTGATCGAAATGGCCAGAGAGAACCAGACCACCCAGAAGGGACAGAAGAACAGCCGCGAGAGAA
TGAAGCGGATCGAAGAGGGCATCAAAGAGCTGGGCAGCCAGATCCTGAAAGAACACCCCGTGGAAAACAC
CCAGCTGCAGAACGAGAAGCTGTACCTGTACTACCTGCAGAATGGGCGGGATATGTACGTGGACCAGGAA
CTGGACATCAACCGGCTGTCCGACTACGATGTGGACCATATCGTGCCTCAGAGCTTTCTGAAGGACGACT
CCATCGACAACAAGGTGCTGACCAGAAGCGACAAGAACCGGGGCAAGAGCGACAACGTGCCCTCCGAAGA
GGTCGTGAAGAAGATGAAGAACTACTGGCGGCAGCTGCTGAACGCCAAGCTGATTACCCAGAGAAAGTTC
GACAATCTGACCAAGGCCGAGAGAGGCGGCCTGAGCGAACTGGATAAGGCCGGCTTCATCAAGAGACAGC
TGGTGGAAACCCGGCAGATCACAAAGCACGTGGCACAGATCCTGGACTCCCGGATGAACACTAAGTACGA
CGAGAATGACAAGCTGATCCGGGAAGTGAAAGTGATCACCCTGAAGTCCAAGCTGGTGTCCGATTTCCGG
AAGGATTTCCAGTTTTACAAAGTGCGCGAGATCAACAACTACCACCACGCCCACGACGCCTACCTGAACG
CCGTCGTGGGAACCGCCCTGATCAAAAAGTACCCTAAGCTGGAAAGCGAGTTCGTGTACGGCGACTACAA
GGTGTACGACGTGCGGAAGATGATCGCCAAGAGCGAGCAGGAAATCGGCAAGGCTACCGCCAAGTACTTC
TTCTACAGCAACATCATGAACTTTTTCAAGACCGAGATTACCCTGGCCAACGGCGAGATCCGGAAGCGGC
CTCTGATCGAGACAAACGGCGAAACCGGGGAGATCGTGTGGGATAAGGGCCGGGATTTTGCCACCGTGCG
GAAAGTGCTGAGCATGCCCCAAGTGAATATCGTGAAAAAGACCGAGGTGCAGACAGGCGGCTTCAGCAAA
GAGTCTATCCTGCCCAAGAGGAACAGCGATAAGCTGATCGCCAGAAAGAAGGACTGGGACCCTAAGAAGT
ACGGCGGCTTCGACAGCCCCACCGTGGCCTATTCTGTGCTGGTGGTGGCCAAAGTGGAAAAGGGCAAGTC
CAAGAAACTGAAGAGTGTGAAAGAGCTGCTGGGGATCACCATCATGGAAAGAAGCAGCTTCGAGAAGAAT
CCCATCGACTTTCTGGAAGCCAAGGGCTACAAAGAAGTGAAAAAGGACCTGATCATCAAGCTGCCTAAGT
ACTCCCTGTTCGAGCTGGAAAACGGCCGGAAGAGAATGCTGGCCTCTGCCGGCGAACTGCAGAAGGGAAA
CGAACTGGCCCTGCCCTCCAAATATGTGAACTTCCTGTACCTGGCCAGCCACTATGAGAAGCTGAAGGGC
TCCCCCGAGGATAATGAGCAGAAACAGCTGTTTGTGGAACAGCACAAGCACTACCTGGACGAGATCATCG
AGCAGATCAGCGAGTTCTCCAAGAGAGTGATCCTGGCCGACGCTAATCTGGACAAAGTGCTGTCCGCCTA
CAACAAGCACCGGGATAAGCCCATCAGAGAGCAGGCCGAGAATATCATCCACCTGTTTACCCTGACCAAT
CTGGGAGCCCCTGCCGCCTTCAAGTACTTTGACACCACCATCGACCGGAAGAGGTACACCAGCACCAAAG
AGGTGCTGGACGCCACCCTGATCCACCAGAGCATCACCGGCCTGTACGAGACACGGATCGACCTGTCTCA
GCTGGGAGGCGACAAAAGGCCGGCGGCCACGAAAAAGGCCGGCCAGGCAAAAAAGAAAAAGGAATTCGGC
AGTGGAGAGGGCAGAGGAAGTCTGCTAACATGCGGTGACGTCGAGGAGAATCCTGGCCCAATGACCGAGT
ACAAGCCCACGGTGCGCCTCGCCACCCGCGACGACGTCCCCAGGGCCGTACGCACCCTCGCCGCCGCGTT
CGCCGACTACCCCGCCACGCGCCACACCGTCGATCCGGACCGCCACATCGAGCGGGTCACCGAGCTGCAA
GAACTCTTCCTCACGCGCGTCGGGCTCGACATCGGCAAGGTGTGGGTCGCGGACGACGGCGCCGCGGTGG
CGGTCTGGACCACGCCGGAGAGCGTCGAAGCGGGGGCGGTGTTCGCCGAGATCGGCCCGCGCATGGCCGA
GTTGAGCGGTTCCCGGCTGGCCGCGCAGCAACAGATGGAAGGCCTCCTGGCGCCGCACCGGCCCAAGGAG
CCCGCGTGGTTCCTGGCCACCGTCGGAGTCTCGCCCGACCACCAGGGCAAGGGTCTGGGCAGCGCCGTCG
TGCTCCCCGGAGTGGAGGCGGCCGAGCGCGCCGGGGTGCCCGCCTTCCTGGAGACCTCCGCGCCCCGCAA
CCTCCCCTTCTACGAGCGGCTCGGCTTCACCGTCACCGCCGACGTCGAGGTGCCCGAAGGACCGCGCACC
TGGTGCATGACCCGCAAGCCCGGTGCCTGAGAATTCTAACTAGAGCTCGCTGATCAGCCTCGACTGTGCC
TTCTAGTTGCCAGCCATCTGTTGTTTGCCCCTCCCCCGTGCCTTCCTTGACCCTGGAAGGTGCCACTCCC
ACTGTCCTTTCCTAATAAAATGAGGAAATTGCATCGCATTGTCTGAGTAGGTGTCATTCTATTCTGGGGG
GTGGGGTGGGGCAGGACAGCAAGGGGGAGGATTGGGAAGAGAATAGCAGGCATGCTGGGGAGCGGCCGCA
GGAACCCCTAGTGATGGAGTTGGCCACTCCCTCTCTGCGCGCTCGCTCGCTCACTGAGGCCGGGCGACCA
AAGGTCGCCCGACGCCCGGGCTTTGCCCGGGCGGCCTCAGTGAGCGAGCGAGCGCGCAGCTGCCTGCAGG
GGCGCCTGATGCGGTATTTTCTCCTTACGCATCTGTGCGGTATTTCACACCGCATA
[95 nt withheld, positions 6637-6731]
T
[46 nt withheld, positions 6733-6778]
C
[141 nt withheld, positions 6780-6920]
CCTTTGACGTTGGAGTCCACGTTCTTT
[37 nt withheld, positions 6948-6984]
ACTCTATCTCGGGCTATTCTTTTGATTTATAAGGGATTTTGCCGATTTCGGTCTATTGGTTAAAAAATGA
GCTGATTTAACAAAAATTTAACGCGAATTTTAACAAAATATTAACGTTTACAATTTTATGGTGCACTCTC
AGTACAATCTGCTCTGATGCCGCATAGTTAAGCCAGCCCCGACACCCGCCAACACCCGCTGACGCGCCCT
GACGGGCTTGTCTGCTCCCGGCATCCGCTTACAGACAAGCTGTGACCGTCTCCGGGAGCTGCATGTGTCA
GAGGTTTTCACCGTCATCACCGAAACGCGCGAGACGAAAGGGCCTCGTGATACGCCTATTTTTATAGGTT
AATGTCATGATAATAATGGTTTCTTAGACGTCAGGTGGCACTTTTCGGGGAAATGTGCGCGGAACCCCTA
TTTGTTTATTTTTCTAAATACATTCAAATATGTATCCGCTCATGAGACAATAACCCTGATAAATGCTTCA
ATAATATTGAAAAAGGAAGAGTATGAGTATTCAACATTTCCGTGTCGCCCTTATTCCCTTTTTTGCGGCA
TTTTGCCTTCCTGTTTTTGCTCACCCAGAAACGCTGGTGAAAGTAAAAGATGCTGAAGATCAGTTGGGTG
CACGAGTGGGTTACATCGAACTGGATCTCAACAGCGGTAAGATCCTTGAGAGTTTTCGCCCCGAAGAACG
TTTTCCAATGATGAGCACTTTTAAAGTTCTGCTATGTGGCGCGGTATTATCCCGTATTGACGCCGGGCAA
GAGCAACTCGGTCGCCGCATACACTATTCTCAGAATGACTTGGTTGAGTACTCACCAGTCACAGAAAAGC
ATCTTACGGATGGCATGACAGTAAGAGAATTATGCAGTGCTGCCATAACCATGAGTGATAACACTGCGGC
CAACTTACTTCTGACAACGATCGGAGGACCGAAGGAGCTAACCGCTTTTTTGCACAACATGGGGGATCAT
GTAACTCGCCTTGATCGTTGGGAACCGGAGCTGAATGAAGCCATACCAAACGACGAGCGTGACACCACGA
TGCCTGTAGCAATGGCAACAACGTTGCGCAAACTATTAACTGGCGAACTACTTACTCTAGCTTCCCGGCA
ACAATTAATAGACTGGATGGAGGCGGATAAAGTTGCAGGACCACTTCTGCGCTCGGCCCTTCCGGCTGGC
TGGTTTATTGCTGATAAATCTGGAGCCGGTGAGCGTGGAAGCCGCGGTATCATTGCAGCACTGGGGCCAG
ATGGTAAGCCCTCCCGTATCGTAGTTATCTACACGACGGGGAGTCAGGCAACTATGGATGAACGAAATAG
ACAGATCGCTGAGATAGGTGCCTCACTGATTAAGCATTGGTAACTGTCAGACCAAGTTTACTCATATATA
CTTTAGATTGATTTAAAACTTCATTTTTAATTTAAAAGGATCTAGGTGAAGATCCTTTTTGATAATCTCA
TGACCAAAATCCCTTAACGTGAGTTTTCGTTCCACTGAGCGTCAGACCCCGTAGAAAAGATCAAAGGATC
TTCTTGAGATCCTTTTTTTCTGCGCGTAATCTGCTGCTTGCAAACAAAAAAACCACCGCTACCAGCGGTG
GTTTGTTTGCCGGATCAAGAGCTACCAACTCTTTTTCCGAAGGTAACTGGCTTCAGCAGAGCGCAGATAC
CAAATACTGTTCTTCTAGTGTAGCCGTAGTTAGGCCACCACTTCAAGAACTCTGTAGCACCGCCTACATA
CCTCGCTCTGCTAATCCTGTTACCAGTGGCTGCTGCCAGTGGCGATAAGTCGTGTCTTACCGGGTTGGAC
TCAAGACGATAGTTACCGGATAAGGCGCAGCGGTCGGGCTGAACGGGGGGTTCGTGCACACAGCCCAGCT
TGGAGCGAACGACCTACACCGAACTGAGATACCTACAGCGTGAGCTATGAGAAAGCGCCACGCTTCCCGA
AGGGAGAAAGGCGGACAGGTATCCGGTAAGCGGCAGGGTCGGAACAGGAGAGCGCACGAGGGAGCTTCCA
GGGGGAAACGCCTGGTATCTTTATAGTCCTGTCGGGTTTCGCCACCTCTGACTTGAGCGTCGATTTTTGT
GATGCTCGTCAGGGGGGCGGAGCCTATGGAAAAACGCCAGCAACGCGGCCTTTTTACGGTTCCTGGCCTT
TTGCTGGCCTTTTGCTCACATGT
Features (pLannotate 1.2.2; 18 found; start..end, strand, type, name):
      1..241     +  promoter       U6 promoter: RNA polymerase III promoter for human U6 snRNA
    271..346     +  misc_RNA       gRNA scaffold: guide RNA scaffold for the Streptococcus pyogenes CRISPR/Cas9 system
    353..396     +  misc_RNA       gRNA scaffold (fragment): guide RNA scaffold for the Streptococcus pyogenes CRISPR/Cas9 system
    443..728     +  enhancer       CMV enhancer: human cytomegalovirus immediate early enhancer; contains an 18-bp deletion relative to the standard CMV enhancer
   1008..1235    +  intron         hybrid intron: hybrid between chicken β-actin (CBA) and minute virus of mice (MMV) introns (Gray et al., 2011)
   1373..2974    +  CDS            Cas9(N): N-terminal portion of Streptococcus pyogenes Cas9 (Zetsche et al., 2015)
   2975..5473    +  CDS            Cas9(C): C-terminal portion of Streptococcus pyogenes Cas9 (Zetsche et al., 2015)
   5474..5521    +  CDS            nucleoplasmin NLS: bipartite nuclear localization signal from nucleoplasmin
   5591..6190    +  CDS            PuroR (fragment): puromycin N-acetyltransferase; pac from Streptomyces; confers resistance to puromycin
   6224..6335    +  polyA_signal   bGH poly(A) signal: bovine growth hormone polyadenylation signal
   6440..6580    +  repeat_region  AAV2 ITR: inverted terminal repeat of adeno-associated virus serotype 2 inverted
   6585..6636    -  misc_feature   bom (fragment): basis of mobility region from pBR322
   6655..7110    +  rep_origin     f1 ori (sequence partly withheld): f1 bacteriophage origin of replication; arrow indicates direction of (+) strand synthesis
   7111..7160    -  misc_feature   bom (fragment): basis of mobility region from pBR322
   7262..7297    -  CDS            rop (fragment): Rop protein, which maintains plasmids at low copy number; rop
   7392..7496    +  promoter       AmpR promoter: bla
   7497..8357    +  CDS            AmpR: β-lactamase; bla; confers resistance to ampicillin, carbenicillin, and related antibiotics
   8528..9116    +  rep_origin     ori: high-copy-number ColE1/pMB1/pBR322/pUC origin of replication
