[The description below was written by a language model from this plasmid's Addgene catalogue record and pLannotate feature annotations shown in this document.]
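Description:
px459-Flag-Mcm2 targeting sgRNA is an all-in-one CRISPR/Cas9 plasmid built on the px459 backbone for transient expression in mammalian cells, here directed at the mouse Mcm2 locus. A 20-nucleotide guide is placed between the human U6 RNA polymerase III promoter and the Streptococcus pyogenes gRNA scaffold, producing a single guide RNA. According to the record, it is used for genomic targeting of a Flag tag to the N-terminus of Mcm2. The plasmid itself supplies only the nuclease and guide. No Flag sequence or homology arms appear in the feature table, so the donor template carrying the tag must be provided separately, and the record does not describe it.

The second expression unit is driven by a CMV enhancer followed by a hybrid chicken β-actin/minute virus of mice intron; the core promoter between them is not annotated. It encodes full-length S. pyogenes Cas9 (annotated as adjoining N- and C-terminal portions) fused to a nucleoplasmin nuclear localization signal. This is followed in the same transcript by puromycin N-acetyltransferase and a bGH polyadenylation signal. The linker joining Cas9 to the puromycin marker is not annotated. Puromycin selection allows enrichment of transfected cells that express the nuclease.

A single AAV2 ITR, short bom and rop fragments and an f1 origin are backbone remnants rather than functional payload. In bacteria the plasmid is maintained through a high-copy ColE1/pUC-type origin and ampicillin resistance from β-lactamase. The sequenced record is 9,177 nt, slightly shorter than the 9,194 bp listed in the catalogue.
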