Addgene plasmid #186937: px459-Flag-Mcm2 targeting sgRNA
Purpose: Genomic targeting of Flag tag at Mcm2 N-terminal
Depositing lab: Zhiguo Zhang. Publication: Stable inheritance of H3.3-containing nucleosomes during mitotic cell divisions. Xu X, Duan S, Hua X, Li Z, He R, Zhaang Z. Nat Commun. 2022 May 6;13(1):2514. doi: 10.1038/s41467-022-30298-4. PubMed 35523900.
Backbone
  Vector backbone: px459
  Backbone size w/o insert (bp): 9174
  Total vector size (bp): 9194
  Vector type: Mammalian Expression, Mouse Targeting, CRISPR
  Selectable markers: Puromycin
Growth in bacteria
  Bacterial resistance: Ampicillin, 100 μg/mL
  Growth temperature: 37°C
  Growth strain: DH5alpha
  Copy number: Unknown
Gene/Insert
  Gene/Insert name: Flag-Mcm2 targeting sgRNA
  gRNA/shRNA sequence: CGGTGGAGCTAGCGCAGACA
  Species: M. musculus (mouse)
  Entrez Gene: Mcm2 (a.k.a. AA959861, AW476101, BM28, CDCL1, Mcmd2, mKIAA0030)
Terms and licenses: Academic/Nonprofit Terms; Industry Terms: Not Available to Industry
How to cite: px459-Flag-Mcm2 targeting sgRNA was a gift from Zhiguo Zhang (Addgene plasmid # 186937 ; http://n2t.net/addgene:186937 ; RRID:Addgene_186937)
